>Addgene plasmid #63095 | Frt-hspB4 | depositor full sequence | sequence record 104501 | Full Sequence
GACGGATCGGGAGATCTCCCGATCCCCTATGGTGCACTCTCAGTACAATCTGCTCTGATGCCGCATAGTT
AAGCCAGTATCTGCTCCCTGCTTGTGTGTTGGAGGTCGCTGAGTAGTGCGCGAGCAAAATTTAAGCTACA
ACAAGGCAAGGCTTGACCGACAATTGCATGAAGAATCTGCTTAGGGTTAGGCGTTTTGCGCTGCTTCGCG
ATGTACGGGCCAGATATACGCGTTGACATTGATTATTGACTAGTTATTAATAGTAATCAATTACGGGGTC
ATTAGTTCATAGCCCATATATGGAGTTCCGCGTTACATAACTTACGGTAAATGGCCCGCCTGGCTGACCG
CCCAACGACCCCCGCCCATTGACGTCAATAATGACGTATGTTCCCATAGTAACGCCAATAGGGACTTTCC
ATTGACGTCAATGGGTGGAGTATTTACGGTAAACTGCCCACTTGGCAGTACATCAAGTGTATCATATGCC
AAGTACGCCCCCTATTGACGTCAATGACGGTAAATGGCCCGCCTGGCATTATGCCCAGTACATGACCTTA
TGGGACTTTCCTACTTGGCAGTACATCTACGTATTAGTCATCGCTATTACCATGGTGATGCGGTTTTGGC
AGTACATCAATGGGCGTGGATAGCGGTTTGACTCACGGGGATTTCCAAGTCTCCACCCCATTGACGTCAA
TGGGAGTTTGTTTTGGCACCAAAATCAACGGGACTTTCCAAAATGTCGTAACAACTCCGCCCCATTGACG
CAAATGGGCGGTAGGCGTGTACGGTGGGAGGTCTATATAAGCAGAGCTCTCCCTATCAGTGATAGAGATC
TCCCTATCAGTGATAGAGATCGTCGACGAGCTCGTTTAGTGAACCGTCAGATCGCCTGGAGACGCCATCC
ACGCTGTTTTGACCTCCATAGAAGACACCGGGACCGATCCAGCCTCCGGACTCTAGCGTTTAAACTTAAG
CTTGGTACCGAGCTCGGATCCAAAACCTCGAGAACCATGGACGTGACCATCCAGCACCCCTGGTTCAAGC
GCACCCTGGGGCCCTTCTACCCCAGCCGGCTGTTCGACCAGTTTTTCGGCGAGGGCCTTTTTGAGTATGA
CCTGCTGCCCTTCCTGTCGTCCACCATCAGCCCCTACTACCGCCAGTCCCTCTTCCGCACCGTGCTGGAC
TCCGGCATCTCTGAGGTTCGATCCGACCGGGACAAGTTCGTCATCTTCCTCGATGTGAAGCACTTCTCCC
CGGAGGACCTCACCGTGAAGGTGCAGGACGACTTTGTGGAGATCCACGGAAAGCACAACGAGCGCCAGGA
CGACCACGGCTACATTTCCCGTGAGTTCCACCGCCGCTACCGCCTGCCGTCCAACGTGGACCAGTCGGCC
CTCTCTTGCTCCCTGTCTGCCGATGGCATGCTGACCTTCTGTGGCCCCAAGATCCAGACTGGCCTGGATG
CCACCCACGCCGAGCGAGCCATCCCCGTGTCGCGGGAGGAGAAGCCCACCTCGGCTCCCTCGTCCTAAGC
AGGCATTGCCTCGGACGCGCCAAAATCGAGTCTAGAGGGCCCGTTTAAACCCGCTGATCAGCCTCGACTG
TGCCTTCTAGTTGCCAGCCATCTGTTGTTTGCCCCTCCCCCGTGCCTTCCTTGACCCTGGAAGGTGCCAC
TCCCACTGTCCTTTCCTAATAAAATGAGGAAATTGCATCGCATTGTCTGAGTAGGTGTCATTCTATTCTG
GGGGGTGGGGTGGGGCAGGACAGCAAGGGGGAGGATTGGGAAGACAATAGCAGGCATGCTGGGGATGCGG
TGGGCTCTATGGCTTCTGAGGCGGAAAGAACCAGCTGGGGCTCTAGGGGGTATCCCC
[124 nt withheld, positions 1878-2001]
C
[91 nt withheld, positions 2003-2093]
AGGGTGATGGTTCACGTACCTAGAAGTTCCTATTCCGAAGTTCCTATTCTCTAGAAAGTATAGGAACTTC
CTTGGCCAAAAAGCCTGAACTCACCGCGACGTCTGTCGAGAAGTTTCTGATCGAAAAGTTCGACAGCGTC
TCCGACCTGATGCAGCTCTCGGAGGGCGAAGAATCTCGTGCTTTCAGCTTCGATGTAGGAGGGCGTGGAT
ATGTCCTGCGGGTAAATAGCTGCGCCGATGGTTTCTACAAAGATCGTTATGTTTATCGGCACTTTGCATC
GGCCGCGCTCCCGATTCCGGAAGTGCTTGACATTGGGGAATTCAGCGAGAGCCTGACCTATTGCATCTCC
CGCCGTGCACAGGGTGTCACGTTGCAAGACCTGCCTGAAACCGAACTGCCCGCTGTTCTGCAGCCGGTCG
CGGAGGCCATGGATGCGATCGCTGCGGCCGATCTTAGCCAGACGAGCGGGTTCGGCCCATTCGGACCGCA
AGGAATCGGTCAATACACTACATGGCGTGATTTCATATGCGCGATTGCTGATCCCCATGTGTATCACTGG
CAAACTGTGATGGACGACACCGTCAGTGCGTCCGTCGCGCAGGCTCTCGATGAGCTGATGCTTTGGGCCG
AGGACTGCCCCGAAGTCCGGCACCTCGTGCACGCGGATTTCGGCTCCAACAATGTCCTGACGGACAATGG
CCGCATAACAGCGGTCATTGACTGGAGCGAGGCGATGTTCGGGGATTCCCAATACGAGGTCGCCAACATC
TTCTTCTGGAGGCCGTGGTTGGCTTGTATGGAGCAGCAGACGCGCTACTTCGAGCGGAGGCATCCGGAGC
TTGCAGGATCGCCGCGGCTCCGGGCGTATATGCTCCGCATTGGTCTTGACCAACTCTATCAGAGCTTGGT
TGACGGCAATTTCGATGATGCAGCTTGGGCGCAGGGTCGATGCGACGCAATCGTCCGATCCGGAGCCGGG
ACTGTCGGGCGTACACAAATCGCCCGCAGAAGCGCGGCCGTCTGGACCGATGGCTGTGTAGAAGTACTCG
CCGATAGTGGAAACCGACGCCCCAGCACTCGTCCGAGGGCAAAGGAATAGCACGTACTACGAGATTTCGA
TTCCACCGCCGCCTTCTATGAAAGGTTGGGCTTCGGAATCGTTTTCCGGGACGCCGGCTGGATGATCCTC
CAGCGCGGGGATCTCATGCTGGAGTTCTTCGCCCACCCCAACTTGTTTATTGCAGCTTATAATGGTTACA
AATAAAGCAATAGCATCACAAATTTCACAAATAAAGCATTTTTTTCACTGCATTCTAGTTGTGGTTTGTC
CAAACTCATCAATGTATCTTATCATGTCTGTATACCGTCGACCTCTAGCTAGAGCTTGGCGTAATCATGG
TCATAGCTGTTTCCTGTGTGAAATTGTTATCCGCTCACAATTCCACACAACATACGAGCCGGAAGCATAA
AGTGTAAAGCCTGGGGTGCCTAATGAGTGAGCTAACTCACATTAATTGCGTTGCGCTCACTGCCCGCTTT
CCAGTCGGGAAACCTGTCGTGCCAGCTGCATTAATGAATCGGCCAACGCGCGGGGAGAGGCGGTTTGCGT
ATTGGGCGCTCTTCCGCTTCCTCGCTCACTGACTCGCTGCGCTCGGTCGTTCGGCTGCGGCGAGCGGTAT
CAGCTCACTCAAAGGCGGTAATACGGTTATCCACAGAATCAGGGGATAACGCAGGAAAGAACATGTGAGC
AAAAGGCCAGCAAAAGGCCAGGAACCGTAAAAAGGCCGCGTTGCTGGCGTTTTTCCATAGGCTCCGCCCC
CCTGACGAGCATCACAAAAATCGACGCTCAAGTCAGAGGTGGCGAAACCCGACAGGACTATAAAGATACC
AGGCGTTTCCCCCTGGAAGCTCCCTCGTGCGCTCTCCTGTTCCGACCCTGCCGCTTACCGGATACCTGTC
CGCCTTTCTCCCTTCGGGAAGCGTGGCGCTTTCTCATAGCTCACGCTGTAGGTATCTCAGTTCGGTGTAG
GTCGTTCGCTCCAAGCTGGGCTGTGTGCACGAACCCCCCGTTCAGCCCGACCGCTGCGCCTTATCCGGTA
ACTATCGTCTTGAGTCCAACCCGGTAAGACACGACTTATCGCCACTGGCAGCAGCCACTGGTAACAGGAT
TAGCAGAGCGAGGTATGTAGGCGGTGCTACAGAGTTCTTGAAGTGGTGGCCTAACTACGGCTACACTAGA
AGAACAGTATTTGGTATCTGCGCTCTGCTGAAGCCAGTTACCTTCGGAAAAAGAGTTGGTAGCTCTTGAT
CCGGCAAACAAACCACCGCTGGTAGCGGTGGTTTTTTTGTTTGCAAGCAGCAGATTACGCGCAGAAAAAA
AGGATCTCAAGAAGATCCTTTGATCTTTTCTACGGGGTCTGACGCTCAGTGGAACGAAAACTCACGTTAA
GGGATTTTGGTCATGAGATTATCAAAAAGGATCTTCACCTAGATCCTTTTAAATTAAAAATGAAGTTTTA
AATCAATCTAAAGTATATATGAGTAAACTTGGTCTGACAGTTACCAATGCTTAATCAGTGAGGCACCTAT
CTCAGCGATCTGTCTATTTCGTTCATCCATAGTTGCCTGACTCCCCGTCGTGTAGATAACTACGATACGG
GAGGGCTTACCATCTGGCCCCAGTGCTGCAATGATACCGCGAGACCCACGCTCACCGGCTCCAGATTTAT
CAGCAATAAACCAGCCAGCCGGAAGGGCCGAGCGCAGAAGTGGTCCTGCAACTTTATCCGCCTCCATCCA
GTCTATTAATTGTTGCCGGGAAGCTAGAGTAAGTAGTTCGCCAGTTAATAGTTTGCGCAACGTTGTTGCC
ATTGCTACAGGCATCGTGGTGTCACGCTCGTCGTTTGGTATGGCTTCATTCAGCTCCGGTTCCCAACGAT
CAAGGCGAGTTACATGATCCCCCATGTTGTGCAAAAAAGCGGTTAGCTCCTTCGGTCCTCCGATCGTTGT
CAGAAGTAAGTTGGCCGCAGTGTTATCACTCATGGTTATGGCAGCACTGCATAATTCTCTTACTGTCATG
CCATCCGTAAGATGCTTTTCTGTGACTGGTGAGTACTCAACCAAGTCATTCTGAGAATAGTGTATGCGGC
GACCGAGTTGCTCTTGCCCGGCGTCAATACGGGATAATACCGCGCCACATAGCAGAACTTTAAAAGTGCT
CATCATTGGAAAACGTTCTTCGGGGCGAAAACTCTCAAGGATCTTACCGCTGTTGAGATCCAGTTCGATG
TAACCCACTCGTGCACCCAACTGATCTTCAGCATCTTTTACTTTCACCAGCGTTTCTGGGTGAGCAAAAA
CAGGAAGGCAAAATGCCGCAAAAAAGGGAATAAGGGCGACACGGAAATGTTGAATACTCATACTCTTCCT
TTTTCAATATTATTGAAGCATTTATCAGGGTTATTGTCTCATGAGCGGATACATATTTGAATGTATTTAG
AAAAATAAACAAATAGGGGTTCCGCGCACATTTCCCCGAAAAGTGCCACCTGACGTC
Features (pLannotate 1.2.2; 21 found; start..end, strand, type, name):
     28..80      -  misc_feature   bom (fragment): basis of mobility region from pBR322
    235..614     +  enhancer       CMV enhancer: human cytomegalovirus immediate early enhancer
    615..818     +  promoter       CMV promoter: human cytomegalovirus (CMV) immediate early promoter
    820..839     +  promoter       PLtetO-1 promoter (fragment): modified phage lambda PL promoter with tet operator sites (Lutz and Bujard, 1997)
    841..860     +  promoter       PLtetO-1 promoter (fragment): modified phage lambda PL promoter with tet operator sites (Lutz and Bujard, 1997)
    868..901     +  promoter       TRE3GV promoter (fragment): 3rd-generation Tet-responsive promoter that can be activated by binding of Tet-On® 3G, optimized for retroviral and lentiviral vectors
   1017..1535    +  CDS            CRYAA2: CRYA2_HUMAN - Also known as CRYAA From Homo sapiens (Human).
   1608..1832    +  polyA_signal   bGH poly(A) signal: bovine growth hormone polyadenylation signal
   1836..1857    +  promoter       SV40 promoter (fragment): SV40 enhancer and early promoter
   1878..2111    +  rep_origin     f1 ori (fragment) (sequence partly withheld): f1 bacteriophage origin of replication; arrow indicates direction of (+) strand synthesis
   2116..2163    +  protein_bind   FRT: FLP-mediated recombination occurs in the 8-bp core sequence TCTAGAAA (Turan and Bode, 2011). FLP recombinase from the Saccharomyces cerevisiae 2μ plasmid
   2171..3193    +  CDS            HygR: aminoglycoside phosphotransferase from E. coli; aph(4)-Ia; confers resistance to hygromycin
   3203..3328    +  CDS            ble (fragment): BLE_KLEPN - Experimental evidence at protein level: Swiss-Prot protein existence level 1. Binding protein with a strong affinity to the bleomycin family of antibiotics. Binds to CL990; an antimitotic-antibiotic compound. From Klebsiella pneumoniae.
   3323..3444    +  polyA_signal   SV40 poly(A) signal: SV40 polyadenylation signal
   3517..3533    -  protein_bind   lac operator: The lac repressor binds to the lac operator to inhibit transcription in E. coli. This inhibition can be relieved by adding lactose or isopropyl-β-D-thiogalactopyranoside (IPTG). lac repressor encoded by lacI
   3541..3571    -  promoter       lac promoter: promoter for the E. coli lac operon
   3586..3607    -  protein_bind   CAP binding site: CAP binding activates transcription in the presence of cAMP. E. coli catabolite activator protein
   3620..3712    -  CDS            lacI (fragment): lac repressor; lacI; The lac repressor binds to the lac operator to inhibit transcription in E. coli. This inhibition can be relieved by adding lactose or isopropyl-β-D-thiogalactopyranoside (IPTG).
   3895..4483    -  rep_origin     ori: high-copy-number ColE1/pMB1/pBR322/pUC origin of replication
   4654..5514    -  CDS            AmpR: β-lactamase; bla; confers resistance to ampicillin, carbenicillin, and related antibiotics
   5515..5619    -  promoter       AmpR promoter: bla
