[The description below was written by a language model from this plasmid's Addgene catalogue record and pLannotate feature annotations shown in this document.]
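Description:
Frt-hspB4 is a 5,650 nt mammalian expression plasmid carrying human HSPB4, the small heat shock protein also known as alphaA-crystallin (CRYAA). The catalogue lists the backbone simply as pCMV, with the note that an FRT site sits at the N-terminal side of the hygromycin B resistance gene. In bacteria the plasmid replicates from a high-copy ColE1/pUC-type origin and is selected with ampicillin through the β-lactamase gene and its own promoter. A partial f1 origin, a bom fragment and lac promoter/operator remnants are vector leftovers with no evident role in the payload.

The HSPB4 coding sequence lies downstream of the CMV immediate-early enhancer and promoter and is terminated by the bovine growth hormone polyadenylation signal. No epitope tag or reporter is annotated. Immediately after the CMV promoter the annotation picks up two short matches to tet operator-containing promoters and a fragment of a Tet-responsive promoter. This suggests that tet operator sequences are embedded in the promoter region, which would allow tetracycline-regulated expression in cells that supply the Tet repressor, but the catalogue fields do not mention inducibility.

Downstream, an FRT site directly precedes the hygromycin resistance ORF, which is followed by an SV40 polyadenylation signal. No complete promoter is annotated in front of it, only a very short SV40 promoter fragment further upstream. This layout is typical of FLP-mediated integration vectors, in which recombination into a genomic FRT site places the hygromycin gene behind a resident promoter so that correct integrants can be selected. The record itself states only that the plasmid is for expressing HSPB4 in mammalian cells, and the associated study compared HSPB family chaperones as suppressors of polyglutamine aggregation.
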