Addgene plasmid #63095: Frt-hspB4
Purpose: Expression of HSPB4 (small HSP) in mammalian cells
Depositing lab: Harm Kampinga. Depositing organization: University Medical Center Groningen. Publication: HSPB7 is the most potent polyQ aggregation suppressor within the HSPB family of molecular chaperones. Vos MJ, Zijlstra MP, Kanon B, van Waarde-Verhagen MA, Brunt ER, Oosterveld-Hut HM, Carra S, Sibon OC, Kampinga HH. Hum Mol Genet. 2010 Dec 1;19(23):4677-93. doi: 10.1093/hmg/ddq398. Epub 2010 Sep 15. PubMed 20843828.
Backbone
  Vector backbone: pCMV
  Modifications to backbone: FRT is N-term on HygroB
  Vector type: Mammalian Expression
Growth in bacteria
  Bacterial resistance: Ampicillin, 100 μg/mL
  Growth temperature: 37°C
  Growth strain: DH5alpha
  Copy number: Unknown
Gene/Insert
  Gene/Insert name: hspb4
  Species: H. sapiens (human)
  Entrez Gene: CRYAA (a.k.a. CRYA1, CTRCT9, HSPB4)
  Promoter: CMV
  Cloning method: Unknown
  Sequencing primers: 5′ CMV-F; 3′ BGH-rev
Terms and licenses: Academic/Nonprofit Terms; Industry Terms: Not Available to Industry
How to cite: Frt-hspB4 was a gift from Harm Kampinga (Addgene plasmid # 63095 ; http://n2t.net/addgene:63095 ; RRID:Addgene_63095)
