>Addgene plasmid #63095 | Frt-hspB4 | addgene partial sequence | sequence record 106947 | CMV-F 5'-CGCAAATGGGCGGTAGGCGTG-3'
CCTATCAGTGATAGAGATCTCCCTATCAGTGATAGAGATCGTCGACGAGCTCGTTTAGTGAACCGTCAGA
TCGCCTGGAGACGCCATCCACGCTGTTTTGACCTCCATAGAAGACACCGGGACCGATCCAGCCTCCGGAC
TCTAGCGTTTAAACTTAAGCTTGGTACCGAGCTCGGATCCAAAACCTCGAGAACCATGGACGTGACCATC
CAGCACCCCTGGTTCAAGCGCACCCTGGGGCCCTTCTACCCCAGCCGGCTGTTCGACCAGTTTTTCGGCG
AGGGCCTTTTTGAGTATGACCTGCTGCCCTTCCTGTCGTCCACCATCAGCCCCTACTACCGCCAGTCCCT
CTTCCGCACCGTGCTGGACTCCGGCATCTCTGAGGTTCGATCCGACCGGGACAAGTTCGTCATCTTCCTC
GATGTGAAGCACTTCTCCCCGGAGGACCTCACCGTGAAGGTGCAGGACGACTTTGTGGAGATCCACGGAA
AGCACAACGAGCGCCAGGACGACCACGGCTACATTTCCCGTGAGTTCCACCGCCGCTACCGCCTGCCGTC
CAACGTGGACCAGTCGGCCCTCTCTTGCTCCCTGTCTGCCGATGGCATGCTGACCTTCTGTGGCCCCAAG
ATCCAGACTGGCCTGGATGCCACCCACGCCGAGCGAGCCATCCCCGTGTCGCGGGAGGAGAAGCCCACCT
CGGCTCCCTCGTCCTAAGCAGGCATTGCCTCGGACGCGCCAAAATCGAGTCTAGAGGGCCCGTTTAAACC
CGCTGATCAGCCTCGACTGTGCCTTCTAGTTGCCAGCCATCTGTTGTTTGCCCCTCCCC
