>Addgene plasmid #63095 | Frt-hspB4 | addgene partial sequence | sequence record 107345 | BGH-rev 5'-TAGAAGGCACAGTCGAGG-3'
GACTCGATTTTGGCGCGTCCGAGGCAATGCCTGCTTAGGACGAGGGAGCCGAGGTGGGCTTCTCCTCCCG
CGACACGGGGATGGCTCGCTCGGCGTGGGTGGCATCCAGGCCAGTCTGGATCTTGGGGCCACAGAAGGTC
AGCATGCCATCGGCAGACAGGGAGCAAGAGAGGGCCGACTGGTCCACGTTGGACGGCAGGCGGTAGCGGC
GGTGGAACTCACGGGAAATGTAGCCGTGGTCGTCCTGGCGCTCGTTGTGCTTTCCGTGGATCTCCACAAA
GTCGTCCTGCACCTTCACGGTGAGGTCCTCCGGGGAGAAGTGCTTCACATCGAGGAAGATGACGAACTTG
TCCCGGTCGGATCGAACCTCAGAGATGCCGGAGTCCAGCACGGTGCGGAAGAGGGACTGGCGGTAGTAGG
GGCTGATGGTGGACGACAGGAAGGGCAGCAGGTCATACTCAAAAAGGCCCTCGCCGAAAAACTGGTCGAA
CAGCCGGCTGGGGTAGAAGGGCCCCAGGGTGCGCTTGAACCAGGGGTGCTGGATGGTCACGTCCATGGTT
CTCGAGGTTTTGGATCCGAGCTCGGTACCAAGCTTAAGTTTAAACGCTAGAGTCCGGAGGCTGGATCGGT
CCCGGTGTCTTCTATGGAGGTCAAAACAGCGTGGATGGCGTCTCCAGGCGATCTGACGGTTCACTAAACG
AGCTCGTCGACGATCTCTATCACTGATAGGGAGATCTCTATCACTGATAGGGAGAGCTCTGCTTATATAG
ACCTCCCACCGTACACGCCTACCGCCCATTTGCGTCAATGG
